>Addgene plasmid #235473 | pHK352.3 | addgene full sequence | sequence record 469104 | Addgene NGS Result
CACTTTGATATCGACCCAAGTACCGCCACCTAACAATTCGTTCAAGCCGAGATCGGCTTCCCGGCCGCGG
AGTTGTTCGGTAAATTGGACGTCGGCATCAAATAAAACGAAAGGCTCAGTCGAAAGACTGGGCCTTTCGT
TTTATCTGTTGTTTGTCGGTGAACGCTCTCCTGAGTAGGACAAATCCGCCGCCCTAGAGTGGATATGTGG
ACGATGGCCGCAACGGAATAGCTGTTCGTTGACTTGATAGACCGATTGATTCATCATCTCATAAATAAAG
AAAAACCACCGCTACCAACGGTGGTTTTCTCAAGGTTCGCTGAGCTACCAACTCTTTGAACCAAGGTAAG
TGGGTTGGAGGACCGCACTCACCAAAATCTGTTCTTTCAGTTTAGCCTTAACAGGTGCATAACTTCAAGA
CAAAGTCCTCTAAATCAGTTACCAATGGCTGCTGCCAGTGGCGATAAGTCGTGTCTTACCGGGTTGGACT
CAAGACGATAGTTACCGGATAAGGCGCAGCGGTCGGGCTGAACGGGGGGTTCGTGCACACAGCCCAGCTT
GGAGCGAACGACCTACACCGAACTGAGATACCAACAGCGTGAGCTATGAGAAAGCGCCACGCTTCCCGAA
GGGAGAAAGGCGGACAGGTATCCGGTAAGCGGCAGGGTCGGAACAGGAGAGCGCACGAGGGAGCTTCCAG
GGGGAAACGCCTGGTATCTTTATAGTCCTGTCGGGTTTCGCCACCTCTGGCTTGAGCGTCGATTTTTGTG
ATGCTCGTCAGGGGGGCGGAGCCTATGGAAAAACGCCTGCGGCGTTGGCTTCTTCCGGTGCTTTGCTTTT
TGCTCACATGTTCTTTCCGGCTTTATCCCCTGATTCTGTGGATAACCGTATTACCGCTTTTGAGTGAGCT
GACACCGCTCGCCGCAGTCGAACGACCGAGCGTAGCGAGTCAGTGAGCGAGGAAGCGGAAGCTGGACGAT
GGCGAGCCGGCCCGAGATCTCGATCCCGCGAAATTTGTTCCAGTTTGGAACAAGAGTCCACTATTAAAGA
ACGTGGACTCCAACGTCAAAGG
[49 nt withheld, positions 1073-1121]
T
[91 nt withheld, positions 1123-1213]
G
[124 nt withheld, positions 1215-1338]
CCATTCGCCATTCAGGCTGCGCAACTGTTGGGAAGGGCGATCGGTGCGGGCCTCTTCGCTATTACGCCAG
CTGGCGAAAGGGGGATGTGCTGCAAGGCGATTAAGTTGGGTAACGCCAGGGTTTTCCCAGTCACGACGTT
GTAAAACGACGGCCAGTTTTACGGCTAGCTCAGTCCTAGGTACAATGCTAGCCAGCCTGCGGTCCGGGTT
CACTGCCGTATAGGCAGTGACTGAGCTAGTGTACTCTGTTTCAGAGCTATGCTGGAAACAGCATAGCAAG
TTGAAATAAGGCTAGTCCGTTATCAACTTGAAAAAGTGGCACCGAGTCGGTGCGTTCACTGCCGTATAGG
CAGTCGCTGGGACGCCCGATTCTGCAGATATCCATCACACTGGCGGCCGCTCGAGCAGATCCGGCTGCTA
ACAAAGCCCGAAAGGAAGCTGAGTTGGCTGCTGCCACCGCTGAGCAATAACTAGCATAACCCCTTGGGGC
CTCTAAACGGGTCTTGAGGGGTTTTTTGCTGAAAGGAGGAACTATATCCGGATGACGTCTTGACATAAGC
CTGTTCGGTTCGTAAACTGTAATGCAAGTAGCGTATGCGCTCACGCAACTGGTCCAGAACCTTGACCGAA
CGCAGCGGTGGTAACGGCGCAGTGGCGGTTTTCATGGCTTGTTATGACTGTTTTTTTGTACAGCCTATGC
CTCGGGCATCCAAGCAGCAAGCGCGTTACGCCGTGGGTCGATGTTTGATGTTATGGAGCAGCAACGATGT
TACGCAGCAGCAACGATGTTACGCAGCAGGGCAGTCGCCCTAAAACAAAGTTAGGTGGCTCAAGTATGGG
CATCATTCGCACATGTAGGCTCGGCCCTGACCAAGTCAAATCCATGCGGGCTGCTCTTGATCTTTTCGGT
CGTGAGTTCGGAGACGTAGCCACCTACTCCCAACATCAGCCGGACTCCGATTACCTCGGGAACTTGCTCC
GTAGTAAGACATTCATCGCGCTTGCTGCCTTCGACCAAGAAGCGGTTGTTGGCGCTCTCGCGGCTTACGT
TCTGCCCAAGTTTGAGCAGCCGCGTAGTGAGATCTATATCTATGATCTCGCAGTCTCCGGAGAGCACCGG
AGGCAGGGCATTGCCACCGCGCTCATCAATCTCCTCAAGCATGAGGCCAACGCGCTTGGTGCTTATGTGA
TCTACGTGCAAGCAGATTACGGTGACGATCCCGCAGTGGCTCTCTATACAAAGTTGGGCATACGGGAAGA
AGTGATG
Features (pLannotate 1.2.2; 10 found; start..end, strand, type, name):
     99..185     +  terminator     rrnB T1 terminator: Escherichia coli rrnB; transcription terminator T1 from the E. coli rrnB gene
    222..971     +  rep_origin     RSF ori: Plasmids containing the RSF 1030 origin of replication can be propagated in E. coli cells that contain additional plasmids with compatible origins.
   1015..1338    -  rep_origin     f1 ori (fragment) (sequence partly withheld): f1 bacteriophage origin of replication; arrow indicates direction of (+) strand synthesis
   1342..1495    -  CDS            lacZα (fragment): LacZα fragment of β-galactosidase; lacZ fragment
   1502..1530    +  promoter       J23119 promoter (fragment): bacterial promoter (Registry of Standard Biological Parts BBa J23119)
   1604..1671    +  misc_RNA       tracrRNA (fragment): trans-activating CRISPR RNA for the Streptococcus pyogenes CRISPR/Cas9 system
   1752..1801    +  CDS            SET1 (fragment): solubility-enhancement tag derived from T7 phage gene 10B
   1809..1856    +  terminator     T7 terminator: transcription terminator for bacteriophage T7 RNA polymerase
   1888..1916    +  promoter       Pc promoter: intI1 (promoter lies within the coding sequence); class 1 integron promoter
   2105..33      +  CDS            GmR (across the origin): gentamycin acetyltransferase; aacC1; confers resistance to gentamycin
