>Addgene plasmid #235473 | pHK352.3 | depositor full sequence | sequence record 469691 | pHK352.3 sequence 2607 bps
CTTCCGCTTCCTCGCTCACTGACTCGCTACGCTCGGTCGTTCGACTGCGGCGAGCGGTGTCAGCTCACTC
AAAAGCGGTAATACGGTTATCCACAGAATCAGGGGATAAAGCCGGAAAGAACATGTGAGCAAAAAGCAAA
GCACCGGAAGAAGCCAACGCCGCAGGCGTTTTTCCATAGGCTCCGCCCCCCTGACGAGCATCACAAAAAT
CGACGCTCAAGCCAGAGGTGGCGAAACCCGACAGGACTATAAAGATACCAGGCGTTTCCCCCTGGAAGCT
CCCTCGTGCGCTCTCCTGTTCCGACCCTGCCGCTTACCGGATACCTGTCCGCCTTTCTCCCTTCGGGAAG
CGTGGCGCTTTCTCATAGCTCACGCTGTTGGTATCTCAGTTCGGTGTAGGTCGTTCGCTCCAAGCTGGGC
TGTGTGCACGAACCCCCCGTTCAGCCCGACCGCTGCGCCTTATCCGGTAACTATCGTCTTGAGTCCAACC
CGGTAAGACACGACTTATCGCCACTGGCAGCAGCCATTGGTAACTGATTTAGAGGACTTTGTCTTGAAGT
TATGCACCTGTTAAGGCTAAACTGAAAGAACAGATTTTGGTGAGTGCGGTCCTCCAACCCACTTACCTTG
GTTCAAAGAGTTGGTAGCTCAGCGAACCTTGAGAAAACCACCGTTGGTAGCGGTGGTTTTTCTTTATTTA
TGAGATGATGAATCAATCGGTCTATCAAGTCAACGAACAGCTATTCCGTTGCGGCCATCGTCCACATATC
CACTCTAGGGCGGCGGATTTGTCCTACTCAGGAGAGCGTTCACCGACAAACAACAGATAAAACGAAAGGC
CCAGTCTTTCGACTGAGCCTTTCGTTTTATTTGATGCCGACGTCCAATTTACCGAACAACTCCGCGGCCG
GGAAGCCGATCTCGGCTTGAACGAATTGTTAGGTGGCGGTACTTGGGTCGATATCAAAGTGCATCACTTC
TTCCCGTATGCCCAACTTTGTATAGAGAGCCACTGCGGGATCGTCACCGTAATCTGCTTGCACGTAGATC
ACATAAGCACCAAGCGCGTTGGCCTCATGCTTGAGGAGATTGATGAGCGCGGTGGCAATGCCCTGCCTCC
GGTGCTCTCCGGAGACTGCGAGATCATAGATATAGATCTCACTACGCGGCTGCTCAAACTTGGGCAGAAC
GTAAGCCGCGAGAGCGCCAACAACCGCTTCTTGGTCGAAGGCAGCAAGCGCGATGAATGTCTTACTACGG
AGCAAGTTCCCGAGGTAATCGGAGTCCGGCTGATGTTGGGAGTAGGTGGCTACGTCTCCGAACTCACGAC
CGAAAAGATCAAGAGCAGCCCGCATGGATTTGACTTGGTCAGGGCCGAGCCTACATGTGCGAATGATGCC
CATACTTGAGCCACCTAACTTTGTTTTAGGGCGACTGCCCTGCTGCGTAACATCGTTGCTGCTGCGTAAC
ATCGTTGCTGCTCCATAACATCAAACATCGACCCACGGCGTAACGCGCTTGCTGCTTGGATGCCCGAGGC
ATAGGCTGTACAAAAAAACAGTCATAACAAGCCATGAAAACCGCCACTGCGCCGTTACCACCGCTGCGTT
CGGTCAAGGTTCTGGACCAGTTGCGTGAGCGCATACGCTACTTGCATTACAGTTTACGAACCGAACAGGC
TTATGTCAAGACGTCATCCGGATATAGTTCCTCCTTTCAGCAAAAAACCCCTCAAGACCCGTTTAGAGGC
CCCAAGGGGTTATGCTAGTTATTGCTCAGCGGTGGCAGCAGCCAACTCAGCTTCCTTTCGGGCTTTGTTA
GCAGCCGGATCTGCTCGAGCGGCCGCCAGTGTGATGGATATCTGCAGAATCGGGCGTCCCAGCGAGCCTG
CCTATACGGCAGTGAACGCACCGACTCGGTGCCACTTTTTCAAGTTGATAACGGACTAGCCTTATTTCAA
CTTGCTATGCTGTTTCCAGCATAGCTCTGAAACAGAGTACACTAGCTCAGTCACTGCCTATACGGCAGTG
AACCCGGACCGCAGGCTGGCTAGCATTGTACCTAGGACTGAGCTAGCCGTAAAACTGGCCGTCGTTTTAC
AACGTCGTGACTGGGAAAACCCTGGCGTTACCCAACTTAATCGCCTTGCAGCACATCCCCCTTTCGCCAG
CTGGCGTAATAGCGAAGAGGCCCGCACCGATCGCCCTTCCCAACAGTTGCGCAGCCTGAATGGCGAATGG
[124 nt withheld, positions 2241-2364]
C
[91 nt withheld, positions 2366-2456]
A
[49 nt withheld, positions 2458-2506]
CCTTTGACGTTGGAGTCCACGTTCTTTAATAGTGGACTCTTGTTCCAAACTGGAACAAATTTCGCGGGAT
CGAGATCTCGGGCCGGCTCGCCATCGTCCAG
Features (pLannotate 1.2.2; 10 found; start..end, strand, type, name):
      1..750     -  rep_origin     RSF ori: Plasmids containing the RSF 1030 origin of replication can be propagated in E. coli cells that contain additional plasmids with compatible origins.
    787..873     -  terminator     rrnB T1 terminator: Escherichia coli rrnB; transcription terminator T1 from the E. coli rrnB gene
    939..1472    -  CDS            GmR: gentamycin acetyltransferase; aacC1; confers resistance to gentamycin
   1661..1689    -  promoter       Pc promoter: intI1 (promoter lies within the coding sequence); class 1 integron promoter
   1721..1768    -  terminator     T7 terminator: transcription terminator for bacteriophage T7 RNA polymerase
   1776..1825    -  CDS            SET1 (fragment): solubility-enhancement tag derived from T7 phage gene 10B
   1908..1975    -  misc_RNA       tracrRNA (fragment): trans-activating CRISPR RNA for the Streptococcus pyogenes CRISPR/Cas9 system
   2049..2077    -  promoter       J23119 promoter (fragment): bacterial promoter (Registry of Standard Biological Parts BBa J23119)
   2084..2237    +  CDS            lacZα (fragment): LacZα fragment of β-galactosidase; lacZ fragment
   2241..2564    +  rep_origin     f1 ori (fragment) (sequence partly withheld): f1 bacteriophage origin of replication; arrow indicates direction of (+) strand synthesis
