[The description below was written by a language model from this plasmid's Addgene catalogue record and pLannotate feature annotations shown in this document.]
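Description:
pHK352.3 is a small (about 2.6 kb) synthetic-biology "message" phagemid for Escherichia coli, built on an RSF1030 backbone. It replicates as a high-copy plasmid from the RSF origin, which is compatible with other common replicons and so allows it to coexist with additional circuit plasmids in the same cell. Selection is by gentamicin resistance, provided by the aacC1 acetyltransferase gene (GmR) driven by the class 1 integron Pc promoter, with an rrnB T1 terminator lying between the resistance gene and the origin. A fragment of the f1 bacteriophage origin is also present. This element allows single-stranded copies of the plasmid to be made and packaged into M13-type particles, but only when phage functions are supplied in trans, and the depositor notes that a separate helper phagemid is required for transfer.

The payload is a synthetic single guide RNA, sgRNA3, whose scaffold is detected as a Streptococcus pyogenes tracrRNA-derived fragment and which is followed by a T7 terminator. The catalogue entry states that it is expressed from the constitutive Anderson promoter J23110. The automated annotation labels this region as a partial J23119 promoter, which probably reflects the close similarity among members of that promoter family. The short lacZα and SET1 fragments called next to the f1 origin and the terminator appear to be backbone remnants or incidental matches rather than functional coding regions.

According to the associated work, the phagemid acts as a transmissible signal for engineered intercellular communication. Sender cells package and secrete it, and receiver cells take it up and express the sgRNA, which directs CRISPR-based gene regulation for multicellular computing. The Cas protein is not encoded here. The NGS-verified and depositor sequences differ by two nucleotides in length and carry the same features.
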