Addgene plasmid #235473: pHK352.3
Purpose: Message phagemid carrying sgRNA3 (prom. J23110, backbone RSF1030)
Depositing lab: Yolanda Schaerli. Depositing organization: Universite de Lausanne (UNIL). Publication: Engineering intercellular communication using M13 phagemid and CRISPR-based gene regulation for multicellular computing in Escherichia coli. Kusumawardhani H, Zoppi F, Avendano R, Schaerli Y. Nat Commun. 2025 Apr 15;16(1):3569. doi: 10.1038/s41467-025-58760-z. PubMed 40234414.
Backbone
  Vector backbone: RSF1030
  Vector type: Synthetic Biology
Growth in bacteria
  Bacterial resistance: Gentamicin, 10 μg/mL
  Growth temperature: 37°C
  Growth strain: DH5alpha
  Copy number: High Copy
Gene/Insert
  Gene/Insert name: sgRNA3
  gRNA/shRNA sequence: TGACTGAGCTAGTGTACTCTGTTTcAGAGCTATGCTGGAAACAGCATAGCAAGTTgAAATAAGGCTAGTCCGTTATCAACTTGAAAAAGTGGCACCGAGTCGGTGC
  Species: Synthetic
  Cloning method: Gibson Cloning
Terms and licenses: Academic/Nonprofit Terms; Industry Terms: Not Available to Industry
Depositor comments: JM101 (working strain for phagemid transfer). Requires the helper phagemid, e.g. HP17_KO7 (Addgene plasmid #120346). Please visit https://doi.org/10.1101/2024.08.28.610043 for bioRxiv preprint.
How to cite: pHK352.3 was a gift from Yolanda Schaerli (Addgene plasmid # 235473 ; http://n2t.net/addgene:235473 ; RRID:Addgene_235473)
